Addgene plasmid #167263: pMCSG53_Nsp3_Y_3
Purpose: Bacterial expression of Nsp3 Y domain (residues 1844-1945)
Depositing lab: Alexei Savchenko. Depositing organization: University of Toronto.
Backbone
  Vector backbone: pMCSG53
  Vector type: Bacterial Expression
Growth in bacteria
  Bacterial resistance: Ampicillin, 100 μg/mL
  Growth temperature: 37°C
  Growth strain: DH5alpha
  Copy number: High Copy
Gene/Insert
  Gene/Insert name: Nsp3 (residues 1844-1945) (alt name: Y1 or CoV-Y domain)
  Species: SARS-CoV-2
  Mutation: none
  Entrez Gene: ORF1ab (a.k.a. GU280_gp01)
  Tag / fusion protein: His6-TEV site (N terminal on insert)
  Cloning method: Ligation Independent Cloning
Terms and licenses: Academic/Nonprofit Terms; Industry Terms
How to cite: pMCSG53_Nsp3_Y_3 was a gift from Alexei Savchenko (Addgene plasmid # 167263 ; http://n2t.net/addgene:167263 ; RRID:Addgene_167263)
