[The description below was written by a language model from this plasmid's Addgene catalogue record and the feature table of its GenBank file.]
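Description:
pMCSG53_Nsp3_Y_3 is a 5,118 bp bacterial expression plasmid built on the pMCSG53 backbone. It is designed to produce a fragment of the SARS-CoV-2 non-structural protein 3 in E. coli. The insert covers Nsp3 residues 1844-1945, the region called the Y1 or CoV-Y domain, which is encoded within the viral ORF1ab polyprotein gene. It carries no mutations and was introduced by ligation-independent cloning. The plasmid replicates from a high-copy ColE1/pUC-type origin and is selected with ampicillin through the bla (beta-lactamase) gene and its own promoter.

Expression is driven by a T7 promoter followed directly by a lac operator, and the plasmid also carries lacI under its native promoter. Transcription therefore depends on a host supplying T7 RNA polymerase and stays repressed until it is induced with IPTG. A strong ribosome binding site from phage T7 gene 10 precedes an N-terminal 6xHis tag and a TEV protease recognition site. This arrangement allows the domain to be purified by metal-affinity chromatography and the tag to be cleaved off afterwards. A second 6xHis sequence is annotated downstream of the insert region, before the T7 terminator. The record lists only the N-terminal tag, so it does not establish whether the downstream sequence is translated as part of the protein. The backbone also encodes the rare-codon tRNAs ileX (AUA) and argU (AGA/AGG), which help E. coli translate genes with non-bacterial codon usage. The insert itself is not annotated in the full-length feature table, and a separate 306 bp partial record, consistent in length with the 102-residue fragment, has no features. The construct is suited to recombinant production of this domain, although the record does not state specific downstream applications.
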