LOCUS       Exported 5118 bp ds-DNA circular SYN 13-MAY-2021
DEFINITION  Bacterial expression of Nsp3 Y domain (residues 1844-1945).
ACCESSION   .
VERSION     .
KEYWORDS    pMCSG53_Nsp3_Y_3
SOURCE      synthetic DNA construct
  ORGANISM  synthetic DNA construct
REFERENCE   1 (bases 1 to 5118)
  TITLE     Savchenko Lab Plasmids
REFERENCE   2 (bases 1 to 5118)
  AUTHORS   .
  TITLE     Direct Submission
  JOURNAL   Exported May 13, 2021 from SnapGene Server 1.1.58
            http://www.snapgene.com
FEATURES             Location/Qualifiers
     source          1..5118
                     /organism="synthetic DNA construct"
                     /mol_type="other DNA"
     protein_bind    1..25
                     /label=lac operator
                     /bound_moiety="lac repressor encoded by lacI"
                     /note="The lac repressor binds to the lac operator to
                     inhibit transcription in E. coli. This inhibition can be
                     relieved by adding lactose or
                     isopropyl-beta-D-thiogalactopyranoside (IPTG)."
     RBS             40..62
                     /note="efficient ribosome binding site from bacteriophage
                     T7 gene 10 (Olins and Rangwala, 1989)"
     CDS             73..90
                     /codon_start=1
                     /product="6xHis affinity tag"
                     /label=6xHis
                     /translation="HHHHHH"
     CDS             115..135
                     /codon_start=1
                     /product="tobacco etch virus (TEV) protease recognition and
                     cleavage site"
                     /label=TEV site
                     /translation="ENLYFQS"
     CDS             514..531
                     /codon_start=1
                     /product="6xHis affinity tag"
                     /label=6xHis
                     /translation="HHHHHH"
     primer_bind     complement(584..602)
                     /label=T7 Term
                     /note="T7 terminator, reverse primer"
     terminator      598..645
                     /label=T7 terminator
                     /note="transcription terminator for bacteriophage T7 RNA
                     polymerase"
     primer_bind     complement(769..788)
                     /label=F1ori-R
                     /note="F1 origin, reverse primer"
     promoter        955..1058
                     /gene="bla"
                     /label=AmpR promoter
     CDS             1059..1919
                     /codon_start=1
                     /gene="bla"
                     /product="beta-lactamase"
                     /label=AmpR
                     /note="confers resistance to ampicillin, carbenicillin, and
                     related antibiotics"
                     /translation="MSIQHFRVALIPFFAAFCLPVFAHPETLVKVKDAEDQLGARVGYI
                     ELDLNSGKILESFRPEERFPMMSTFKVLLCGAVLSRIDAGQEQLGRRIHYSQNDLVEYS
                     PVTEKHLTDGMTVRELCSAAITMSDNTAANLLLTTIGGPKELTAFLHNMGDHVTRLDRW
                     EPELNEAIPNDERDTTMPAAMATTLRKLLTGELLTLASRQQLIDWMEADKVAGPLLRSA
                     LPAGWFIADKSGAGERGSRGIIAALGPDGKPSRIVVIYTTGSQATMDERNRQIAEIGAS
                     LIKHW"
     primer_bind     complement(1277..1296)
                     /label=Amp-R
                     /note="Ampicillin resistance gene, reverse primer"
     rep_origin      2090..2678
                     /direction=RIGHT
                     /label=ori
                     /note="high-copy-number ColE1/pMB1/pBR322/pUC origin of
                     replication"
     primer_bind     2579..2598
                     /label=pBR322ori-F
                     /note="pBR322 origin, forward primer"
     primer_bind     2832..2849
                     /label=L4440
                     /note="L4440 vector, forward primer"
     primer_bind     complement(2929..2948)
                     /label=pRS-marker
                     /note="pRS vectors, use to sequence yeast selectable
                     marker"
     CDS             complement(3104..4186)
                     /codon_start=1
                     /gene="lacI"
                     /product="lac repressor"
                     /label=lacI
                     /note="The lac repressor binds to the lac operator to
                     inhibit transcription in E. coli. This inhibition can be
                     relieved by adding lactose or
                     isopropyl-beta-D-thiogalactopyranoside (IPTG)."
                     /translation="MKPVTLYDVAEYAGVSYQTVSRVVNQASHVSAKTREKVEAAMAEL
                     NYIPNRVAQQLAGKQSLLIGVATSSLALHAPSQIVAAIKSRADQLGASVVVSMVERSGV
                     EACKAAVHNLLAQRVSGLIINYPLDDQDAIAVEAACTNVPALFLDVSDQTPINSIIFSH
                     EDGTRLGVEHLVALGHQQIALLAGPLSSVSARLRLAGWHKYLTRNQIQPIAEREGDWSA
                     MSGFQQTMQMLNEGIVPTAMLVANDQMALGAMRAITESGLRVGADISVVGYDDTEDSSC
                     YIPPLTTIKQDFRLLGQTSVDRLLQLSQGQAVKGNQLLPVSLVKRKTTLAPNTQTASPR
                     ALADSLMQLARQVSRLESGQ"
     primer_bind     4148..4167
                     /label=LacI-R
                     /note="LacI, reverse primer"
     promoter        complement(4187..4264)
                     /gene="lacI"
                     /label=lacI promoter
     tRNA            4404..4479
                     /gene="ileX"
                     /product="E. coli tRNA-Ile recognizing AUA"
                     /label=ileX
     primer_bind     4628..4647
                     /label=pBRrevBam
                     /note="pBR322 vectors, tet region, downstream of BamHI,
                     reverse primer"
     tRNA            4749..4825
                     /gene="argU"
                     /product="E. coli tRNA-Arg recognizing AGA and AGG"
                     /label=argU
     primer_bind     5100..1
                     /label=T7
                     /note="T7 promoter, forward primer"
     promoter        5100..5118
                     /label=T7 promoter
                     /note="promoter for bacteriophage T7 RNA polymerase"
ORIGIN
        1 ggaattgtga gcggataaca attcccctct agaaataatt ttgtttaact ttaagaagga
       61 gatatacata tgcaccatca tcatcatcat tcttctggtg tagatctggg taccgagaac
      121 ctgtacttcc aatccaatgc cgacatcgaa gttaccggtg atagctgcaa caactatatg
      181 ctgacctaca acaaagtgga gaacatgacc ccgagagatt taggtgcctg catcgattgt
      241 tctgcacgcc atattaatgc acaagtggca aaaagccaca acattgccct gatctggaac
      301 gtgaaggact tcatgagcct gagtgaacaa ctgcgtaaac agattcgttc tgcagccaag
      361 aagaacaatc tgccgttcaa actgacctgt gcaacaacac gtcaggtggt taatgttgtt
      421 accaccaaga ttgccctgaa aggtggttaa cattggaagt ggataacgga tccgaattcg
      481 agctccgtcg acaagcttgc ggccgcactc gagcaccacc accaccacca ctgagatccg
      541 gctgctaaca aagcccgaaa ggaagctgag ttggctgctg ccaccgctga gcaataacta
      601 gcataacccc ttggggcctc taaacgggtc ttgaggggtt ttttgctgaa aggaggaact
      661 atatccggat tggcgaatgg gnnnnnnnnn nnnnnnnnnn nnnnnnnnnn nnnnnnnnnn
      721 nnnnnnnnnn nnnnnnnnnn nnnnnnnnnn nnnnnnnnnn nnnnnnnnnn nnnnnnnnnn
      781 nnnnnnnnnn nnnnnnnnnn nnnnncnnnn nnnnnnnnnn nnnnnnnnnn nnnnnnnnnn
      841 nnnnnnnnnn nnnnnnnnnn nnnnnnnnnn nnnnnnnnnn nnnnnnnnnn nnnnnnnagg
      901 gtgatggttc acattaacgc ttacaattta ggtggcactt ttcggggaaa tgtgcgcgga
      961 acccctattt gtttattttt ctaaatacat tcaaatatgt atccgctcat gagacaataa
     1021 ccctgataaa tgcttcaata atttgaaaaa ggaagagtat gagtattcaa catttccgtg
     1081 tcgcccttat tccctttttt gcggcatttt gccttcctgt ttttgctcac ccagaaacgc
     1141 tggtgaaagt aaaagatgct gaagatcagt tgggtgcacg agtgggttac atcgaactgg
     1201 atctcaacag cggtaagatc cttgagagtt ttcgccccga agaacgtttt ccaatgatga
     1261 gcacttttaa agttctgcta tgtggcgcgg tattatcccg tattgacgcc gggcaagagc
     1321 aactcggtcg ccgcatacac tattctcaga atgacttggt tgagtactca ccagtcacag
     1381 aaaagcatct tacggatggc atgacagtaa gagaattatg cagtgctgcc ataaccatga
     1441 gtgataacac tgcggccaac ttacttctga caacgatcgg aggaccgaag gagctaaccg
     1501 cttttttgca caacatgggg gatcatgtaa ctcgccttga tcgttgggaa ccggagctga
     1561 atgaagccat accaaacgac gagcgtgaca ccacgatgcc tgcagcaatg gcaacaacgt
     1621 tgcgcaaact attaactggc gaactactta ctctagcttc ccggcaacaa ttaatagact
     1681 ggatggaggc ggataaagtt gcaggaccac ttctgcgctc ggcccttccg gctggctggt
     1741 ttattgctga taaatctgga gccggtgagc gtgggtctcg cggtatcatt gcagcactgg
     1801 ggccagatgg taagccctcc cgtatcgtag ttatctacac gacggggagt caggcaacta
     1861 tggatgaacg aaatagacag atcgctgaga taggtgcctc actgattaag cattggtaac
     1921 tgtcagacca agtttactca tatatacttt agattgattt aaaacttcat ttttaattta
     1981 aaaggatcta ggtgaagatc ctttttgata atctcatgac caaaatccct taacgtgagt
     2041 tttcgttcca ctgagcgtca gaccccgtag aaaagatcaa aggatcttct tgagatcctt
     2101 tttttctgcg cgtaatctgc tgcttgcaaa caaaaaaacc accgctacca gcggtggttt
     2161 gtttgccgga tcaagagcta ccaactcttt ttccgaaggt aactggcttc agcagagcgc
     2221 agataccaaa tactgtcctt ctagtgtagc cgtagttagg ccaccacttc aagaactctg
     2281 tagcaccgcc tacatacctc gctctgctaa tcctgttacc agtggctgct gccagtggcg
     2341 ataagtcgtg tcttaccggg ttggactcaa gacgatagtt accggataag gcgcagcggt
     2401 cgggctgaac ggggggttcg tgcacacagc ccagcttgga gcgaacgacc tacaccgaac
     2461 tgagatacct acagcgtgag ctatgagaaa gcgccacgct tcccgaaggg agaaaggcgg
     2521 acaggtatcc ggtaagcggc agggtcggaa caggagagcg cacgagggag cttccagggg
     2581 gaaacgcctg gtatctttat agtcctgtcg ggtttcgcca cctctgactt gagcgtcgat
     2641 ttttgtgatg ctcgtcaggg gggcggagcc tatggaaaaa cgccagcaac gcggcctttt
     2701 tacggttcct ggccttttgc tggccttttg ctcacatgtt ctttcctgcg ttatcccctg
     2761 attctgtgga taaccgtatt accgcctttg agtgagctga taccgctcgc cgcagccgaa
     2821 cgaccgagcg cagcgagtca gtgagcgagg aagcggaaga gcgcctgatg cggtattttc
     2881 tccttacgca tctgtgcggt atttcacacc gcaatggtgc actctcagta caatctgctc
     2941 tgatgccgca tagttaagcc agtatacact ccgctatcgc tacgtgactg tagtcatgcc
     3001 ccgcgcccac cggaaggagc tgactgggtt gaaggctctc aagggcatcg gtcgagatcc
     3061 cggtgcctaa tgagtgagct aacttacatt aattgcgttg cgctcactgc ccgctttcca
     3121 gtcgggaaac ctgtcgtgcc agctgcatta atgaatcggc caacgcgcgg ggagaggcgg
     3181 tttgcgtatt gggcgccagg gtggtttttc ttttcaccag tgagacgggc aacagctgat
     3241 tgcccttcac cgcctggccc tgagagagtt gcagcaagcg gtccacgctg gtttgcccca
     3301 gcaggcgaaa atcctgtttg atggtggtta acggcgggat ataacatgag ctgtcttcgg
     3361 tatcgtcgta tcccactacc gagatatccg caccaacgcg cagcccggac tcggtaatgg
     3421 cgcgcattgc gcccagcgcc atctgatcgt tggcaaccag catcgcagtg ggaacgatgc
     3481 cctcattcag catttgcatg gtttgttgaa aaccggacat ggcactccag tcgccttccc
     3541 gttccgctat cggctgaatt tgattgcgag tgagatattt atgccagcca gccagacgca
     3601 gacgcgccga gacagaactt aatgggcccg ctaacagcgc gatttgctgg tgacccaatg
     3661 cgaccagatg ctccacgccc agtcgcgtac cgtcttcatg ggagaaaata atactgttga
     3721 tgggtgtctg gtcagagaca tcaagaaata acgccggaac attagtgcag gcagcttcca
     3781 cagcaatggc atcctggtca tccagcggat agttaatgat cagcccactg acgcgttgcg
     3841 cgagaagatt gtgcaccgcc gctttacagg cttcgacgcc gcttcgttct accatcgaca
     3901 ccaccacgct ggcacccagt tgatcggcgc gagatttaat cgccgcgaca atttgcgacg
     3961 gcgcgtgcag ggccagactg gaggtggcaa cgccaatcag caacgactgt ttgcccgcca
     4021 gttgttgtgc cacgcggttg ggaatgtaat tcagctccgc catcgccgct tccacttttt
     4081 cccgcgtttt cgcagaaacg tggctggcct ggttcaccac gcgggaaacg gtctgataag
     4141 agacaccggc atactctgcg acatcgtata acgttactgg tttcacattc accaccctga
     4201 attgactctc ttccgggcgc tatcatgcca taccgcgaaa ggttttgcgc cattcgatgg
     4261 tgtccgggat ctcgacgctc tcccttatgc gactcctgca ttaggaagca gcccagtagt
     4321 aggttgaggc cgttgagcac cgccgccgca aggaatggtg catgcggatt gcgacacgga
     4381 gttactttat aatccgctac catggcccct tagctcagtg gttagagcag gcgactcata
     4441 atcgcttggt cgctggttca agtccagcag gggccaccag atatagcaaa ggctgacgag
     4501 aaatcgtcag cctttttgca tgcaaggaga tggcgcccaa cagtcccccg gccacggggc
     4561 ctgccaccat acccacgccg aaacaagcgc tcatgagccc gaagtggcga gcccgatctt
     4621 ccccatcggt gatgtcggcg atataggcgc cagcaaccgc acctgtggcg ccggcgagat
     4681 caaaagccat tgactcagca agggttgacc gtataattca cgcgattaca ccgcattgcg
     4741 gtatcaacgc gcccttagct cagttggata gagcaacgac cttctaagtc gtgggccgca
     4801 ggttcgaatc ctgcagggcg cgccattaca attcaatcag ttacgccttc tttatatcct
     4861 ccataattcc agagtgggac atatttggga cattatcacc aaaaatgtcg tctattttcc
     4921 tcgcatgctc tgtcaaatga ttaggcgcaa ggtgagcata cctacgaacc atttctatgg
     4981 actcccatcc gcccatttcc tgaagcactg ataatgggac gcctgactga atccaccggt
     5041 gatgccggcc acgatgcgtc cggcgtagag gatcgagatc gatctcgatc ccgcgaaatt
     5101 aatacgactc actatagg
//
