LOCUS       Exported 306 bp ds-DNA circular SYN 13-MAY-2021
DEFINITION  Bacterial expression of Nsp3 Y domain (residues 1844-1945).
ACCESSION   .
VERSION     .
KEYWORDS    pMCSG53_Nsp3_Y_3
SOURCE      synthetic DNA construct
  ORGANISM  synthetic DNA construct
REFERENCE   1 (bases 1 to 306)
  TITLE     Savchenko Lab Plasmids
REFERENCE   2 (bases 1 to 306)
  AUTHORS   .
  TITLE     Direct Submission
  JOURNAL   Exported May 13, 2021 from SnapGene Server 1.1.58
            http://www.snapgene.com
FEATURES             Location/Qualifiers
     source          1..306
                     /organism="synthetic DNA construct"
                     /mol_type="other DNA"
ORIGIN
        1 gacatcgaag ttaccggtga tagctgcaac aactatatgc tgacctacaa caaagtggag
       61 aacatgaccc cgagagattt aggtgcctgc atcgattgtt ctgcacgcca tattaatgca
      121 caagtggcaa aaagccacaa cattgccctg atctggaacg tgaaggactt catgagcctg
      181 agtgaacaac tgcgtaaaca gattcgttct gcagccaaga agaacaatct gccgttcaaa
      241 ctgacctgtg caacaacacg tcaggtggtt aatgttgtta ccaccaagat tgccctgaaa
      301 ggtggt
//
